Addgene plasmid #103836: pEGFP-LacI-NLS-VP16
Purpose: Transcription activator (transactivation domain of viral VP16 protein) that is constitutively recruited lacO arrays
Depositing lab: Karsten Rippe. Depositing organization: Deutsches Krebsforschungszentrum (DKFZ). Publication: Real-time observation of light-controlled transcription in living cells. Rademacher A, Erdel F, Trojanowski J, Schumacher S, Rippe K. J Cell Sci. 2017 Dec 15;130(24):4213-4224. doi: 10.1242/jcs.205534. Epub 2017 Nov 9. PubMed 29122982.
Backbone
  Vector backbone: pEGFP-C1
  Backbone manufacturer: Clontech
  Vector type: Mammalian Expression
  Selectable markers: Neomycin (select with G418)
Growth in bacteria
  Bacterial resistance: Kanamycin, 50 μg/mL
  Growth temperature: 37°C
  Growth strain: DH5alpha
  Copy number: High Copy
Gene/Insert
  Gene/Insert name: EGFP-LacI-NLS-VP16 (alt name: transactivation domain of UL48 (VP16))
  Insert size (bp): 2121
  Promoter: SV2
  Cloning method: Restriction Enzyme; 5′ cloning site AgeI (not destroyed); 3′ cloning site BamHI (not destroyed)
Terms and licenses: Academic/Nonprofit Terms; Industry Terms: Not Available to Industry
Depositor comments: replaced CMV promoter by SV2 promoter
How to cite: pEGFP-LacI-NLS-VP16 was a gift from Karsten Rippe (Addgene plasmid # 103836 ; http://n2t.net/addgene:103836 ; RRID:Addgene_103836)
