[The description below was written by a language model from this plasmid's Addgene catalogue record and pLannotate feature annotations shown in this document.]
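Description:
pEGFP-LacI-NLS-VP16 is a mammalian expression plasmid built on the Clontech pEGFP-C1 backbone, in which the original CMV promoter has been replaced by what the depositor calls the SV2 promoter. The feature table annotates an SV40 enhancer/early promoter at this position. It is propagated in E. coli from a high-copy pUC-type origin and also carries an f1 phage origin. A single Tn5 NeoR/KanR gene gives kanamycin resistance in bacteria, through an upstream bacterial bla-type promoter. The same gene gives G418 resistance in mammalian cells, through a second SV40 early promoter, and is terminated by the HSV TK polyadenylation signal. Short annotated fragments of ble, bGH poly(A) and SV40 large T antigen appear to be backbone remnants or partial matches rather than functional units.

The payload is one fusion reading frame of about 2.1 kb, cloned between AgeI and BamHI sites and ending at the SV40 polyadenylation signal. It consists of EGFP at the N-terminus, followed by the E. coli lac repressor LacI and then the transactivation domain of herpes simplex virus VP16 (UL48). The construct name places a nuclear localisation signal between LacI and VP16, and the table leaves an unannotated gap there, but the NLS is not annotated as a separate feature. LacI tethers the protein to lac operator repeats, the NLS directs it to the nucleus, VP16 recruits the transcription machinery, and EGFP allows the fusion to be seen by fluorescence microscopy.

According to the record, the protein is a transcriptional activator that is constitutively recruited to lacO arrays in cells. The associated study concerns real-time observation of light-controlled transcription in living cells.
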