Features (pLannotate 1.2.2; 14 found; start..end, strand, type, name):
     13..601     +  rep_origin     ori: high-copy-number ColE1/pMB1/pBR322/pUC origin of replication
    734..1063    +  promoter       SV40 promoter: SV40 enhancer and early promoter
   1108..1824    +  CDS            EGFP: EGFP is a basic (constitutively fluorescent) green fluorescent protein published in 1996, derived from Aequorea victoria. It is reported to be a rapidly-maturing weak dimer with moderate acid sensitivity.
   1843..2907    +  CDS            lacI: lac repressor; lacI; The lac repressor binds to the lac operator to inhibit transcription in E. coli. This inhibition can be relieved by adding lactose or isopropyl-β-D-thiogalactopyranoside (IPTG).
   2992..3202    +  CDS            VP16 AD (fragment): transcriptional activation domain of herpes simplex virus protein VP16 (Triezenberg et al., 1988; Cousens et al., 1989); UL48
   3237..3321    +  CDS            large T antigen (fragment): large T antigen from SV40 (simian virus 40)
   3344..3465    +  polyA_signal   SV40 poly(A) signal: SV40 polyadenylation signal
   3499..3927    -  rep_origin     f1 ori (sequence partly withheld): f1 bacteriophage origin of replication; arrow indicates direction of (+) strand synthesis
   3954..4058    +  promoter       AmpR promoter: bla
   4060..4417    +  promoter       SV40 promoter: SV40 enhancer and early promoter
   4452..5246    +  CDS            NeoR/KanR: aminoglycoside phosphotransferase from Tn5; aph(3')-II (or nptII); confers resistance to neomycin, kanamycin, and G418 (Geneticin®)
   5267..5419    +  CDS            ble (fragment): BLE_KLEPN - Experimental evidence at protein level: Swiss-Prot protein existence level 1. Binding protein with a strong affinity to the bleomycin family of antibiotics. Binds to CL990; an antimitotic-antibiotic compound. From Klebsiella pneumoniae.
   5478..5525    +  polyA_signal   HSV TK poly(A) signal: herpes simplex virus thymidine kinase polyadenylation signal (Cole and Stacy, 1985)
   5616..5632    -  polyA_signal   bGH poly(A) signal (fragment): bovine growth hormone polyadenylation signal
>Addgene plasmid #103836 | pEGFP-LacI-NLS-VP16 | addgene full sequence | sequence record 199529 | Addgene NGS Result
CAAAGGATCTTCTTGAGATCCTTTTTTTCTGCGCGTAATCTGCTGCTTGCAAACAAAAAAACCACCGCTA
CCAGCGGTGGTTTGTTTGCCGGATCAAGAGCTACCAACTCTTTTTCCGAAGGTAACTGGCTTCAGCAGAG
CGCAGATACCAAATACTGTTCTTCTAGTGTAGCCGTAGTTAGGCCACCACTTCAAGAACTCTGTAGCACC
GCCTACATACCTCGCTCTGCTAATCCTGTTACCAGTGGCTGCTGCCAGTGGCGATAAGTCGTGTCTTACC
GGGTTGGACTCAAGACGATAGTTACCGGATAAGGCGCAGCGGTCGGGCTGAACGGGGGGTTCGTGCACAC
AGCCCAGCTTGGAGCGAACGACCTACACCGAACTGAGATACCTACAGCGTGAGCTATGAGAAAGCGCCAC
GCTTCCCGAAGGGAGAAAGGCGGACAGGTATCCGGTAAGCGGCAGGGTCGGAACAGGAGAGCGCACGAGG
GAGCTTCCAGGGGGAAACGCCTGGTATCTTTATAGTCCTGTCGGGTTTCGCCACCTCTGACTTGAGCGTC
GATTTTTGTGATGCTCGTCAGGGGGGCGGAGCCTATGGAAAAACGCCAGCAACGCGGCCTTTTTACGGTT
CCTGGCCTTTTGCTGGCCTTTTGCTCACATGTTCTTTCCTGCGTTATCCCCTGATTCTGTGGATAACCGT
ATTACCGCCATGCATTAGTTATTACTGTGGAATGTGTGTCAGTTAGGGTGTGGAAAGTCCCCAGGCTCCC
CAGCAGGCAGAAGTATGCAAAGCATGCATCTCAATTAGTCAGCAACCAGGTGTGGAAAGTCCCCAGGCTC
CCCAGCAGGCAGAAGTATGCAAAGCATGCATCTCAATTAGTCAGCAACCATAGTCCCGCCCCTAACTCCG
CCCATCCCGCCCCTAACTCCGCCCAGTTCCGCCCATTCTCCGCCCCATGGCTGACTAATTTTTTTTATTT
ATGCAGAGGCCGAGGCCGCCTCGGCCTCTGAGCTATTCCAGAAGTAGTGAGGAGGCTTTTTTGGAGGCCT
AGGCTTTTGCAAAAAGCTAGCGCTACCGGGGCCGCTCTAGCGCTACCGGTCGCCACCATGGTGAGCAAGG
GCGAGGAGCTGTTCACCGGGGTGGTGCCCATCCTGGTCGAGCTGGACGGCGACGTAAACGGCCACAAGTT
CAGCGTGTCCGGCGAGGGCGAGGGCGATGCCACCTACGGCAAGCTGACCCTGAAGTTCATCTGCACCACC
GGCAAGCTGCCCGTGCCCTGGCCCACCCTCGTGACCACCCTGACCTACGGCGTGCAGTGCTTCAGCCGCT
ACCCCGACCACATGAAGCAGCACGACTTCTTCAAGTCCGCCATGCCCGAAGGCTACGTCCAGGAGCGCAC
CATCTTCTTCAAGGACGACGGCAACTACAAGACCCGCGCCGAGGTGAAGTTCGAGGGCGACACCCTGGTG
AACCGCATCGAGCTGAAGGGCATCGACTTCAAGGAGGACGGCAACATCCTGGGGCACAAGCTGGAGTACA
ACTACAACAGCCACAACGTCTATATCATGGCCGACAAGCAGAAGAACGGCATCAAGGTGAACTTCAAGAT
CCGCCACAACATCGAGGACGGCAGCGTGCAGCTCGCCGACCACTACCAGCAGAACACCCCCATCGGCGAC
GGCCCCGTGCTGCTGCCCGACAACCACTACCTGAGCACCCAGTCCGCCCTGAGCAAAGACCCCAACGAGA
AGCGCGATCACATGGTCCTGCTGGAGTTCGTGACCGCCGCCGGGATCACTCTCGGCATGGACGAGCTGTA
CAAGTCCGGACTCAGATCCATGGTGAAACCAGTAACGTTATACGATGTCGCAGAGTATGCCGGTGTCTCT
TATCAGACCGTTTCCCGCGTGGTGAACCAGGCCAGCCACGTTTCTGCGAAAACGCGGGAAAAAGTGGAAG
CGGCGATGGCGGAGCTGAATTACATTCCCAACCGCGTGGCACAACAACTGGCGGGCAAACAGTCGTTGCT
GATTGGCGTTGCCACCTCCAGTCTGGCCCTGCACGCGCCGTCGCAAATTGTCGCGGCGATTAAATCTCGC
GCCGATCAACTGGGTGCCAGCGTGGTGGTGTCGATGGTAGAACGAAGCGGCGTCGAAGCCTGTAAAGCGG
CGGTGCACAATCTTCTCGCGCAACGCGTCAGTGGGCTGATCATTAACTATCCGCTGGATGACCAGGATGC
CATTGCTGTGGAAGCTGCCTGCACTAATGTTCCGGCGTTATTTCTTGATGTCTCTGACCAGACACCCATC
AACAGTATTATTTTCTCCCATGAAGACGGTACGCGACTGGGCGTGGAGCATCTGGTCGCATTGGGTCACC
AGCAAATCGCGCTGTTAGCGGGCCCATTAAGTTCTGTCTCGGCGCGTCTGCGTCTGGCTGGCTGGCATAA
ATATCTCACTCGCAATCAAATTCAGCCGATAGCGGAACGGGAAGGCGACTGGAGTGCCATGTCCGGTTTT
CAACAAACCATGCAAATGCTGAATGAGGGCATCGTTCCCACTGCGATGCTGGTTGCCAACGATCAGATGG
CGCTGGGCGCAATGCGCGCCATTACCGAGTCCGGGCTGCGCGTTGGTGCGGATATCTCGGTAGTGGGATA
CGACGATACCGAAGACAGCTCATGTTATATCCCGCCGTTAACCACCATCAAACAGGATTTTCGCCTGCTG
GGGCAAACCAGCGTGGACCGCTTGCTGCAACTCTCTCAGGGCCAGGCGGTGAAGGGCAATCAGCTGTTGC
CCGTCTCACTGGTGAAAAGAAAAACCACCCTGGCGCCCAATACGCAAACCGCCTCTCCCCGCGCGTTGGC
CGATTCATTAATGCAGCTGGCACGACAGGTTTCCCGAAGCAGCCTGAGGGGGCGTCGACTGGGTACCCCT
CCTAAGAAGAAGAGGAAGGTTGCCCCCACCATGGATAAAAAGAAGAGAAAGGCCCCCCCGACCGATGTCA
GCCTGGGGGACGAGCTCCACTTAGACGGCGAGGACGTGGCGATGGCGCATGCCGACGCGCTAGACGATTT
CGATCTGGACATGTTGGGGGACGGGGATTCCCCGGGTCCGGGATTTACCCCCCACGACTCCGCCCCCTAC
GGCGCTCTGGATATGGCCGACTTCGAGTTTGAGCAGATGTTTACCGATGCCCCTCTAGACGGGGGGATCC
ACCGGATCTAGATAACTGATCATAATCAGCCATACCACATTTGTAGAGGTTTTACTTGCTTTAAAAAACC
TCCCACACCTCCCCCTGAACCTGAAACATAAAATGAATGCAATTGTTGTTGTTAACTTGTTTATTGCAGC
TTATAATGGTTACAAATAAAGCAATAGCATCACAAATTTCACAAATAAAGCATTTTTTTCACTGCATTCT
AGTTGTGGTTTGTCCAAACTCATCAATGTATCTTAAGGCGTAAATTGTAAGCGTTAATATTTTGTTAAAA
TTCGCGTTAAATTTTTGTTAAATCAGCTCATTTTTTAACCAATAGGCCGAAATCGGCAAAATCCCTTATA
AATCAAAAGAATAGACCGAGATAGGGT
[37 nt withheld, positions 3598-3634]
AAAGAACGTGGACTCCAACGTCAAAGG
[49 nt withheld, positions 3662-3710]
T
[91 nt withheld, positions 3712-3802]
G
[124 nt withheld, positions 3804-3927]
CAGGTGGCACTTTTCGGGGAAATGTGCGCGGAACCCCTATTTGTTTATTTTTCTAAATACATTCAAATAT
GTATCCGCTCATGAGACAATAACCCTGATAAATGCTTCAATAATATTGAAAAAGGAAGAGTCCTGAGGCG
GAAAGAACCAGCTGTGGAATGTGTGTCAGTTAGGGTGTGGAAAGTCCCCAGGCTCCCCAGCAGGCAGAAG
TATGCAAAGCATGCATCTCAATTAGTCAGCAACCAGGTGTGGAAAGTCCCCAGGCTCCCCAGCAGGCAGA
AGTATGCAAAGCATGCATCTCAATTAGTCAGCAACCATAGTCCCGCCCCTAACTCCGCCCATCCCGCCCC
TAACTCCGCCCAGTTCCGCCCATTCTCCGCCCCATGGCTGACTAATTTTTTTTATTTATGCAGAGGCCGA
GGCCGCCTCGGCCTCTGAGCTATTCCAGAAGTAGTGAGGAGGCTTTTTTGGAGGCCTAGGCTTTTGCAAA
GATCGATCAAGAGACAGGATGAGGATCGTTTCGCATGATTGAACAAGATGGATTGCACGCAGGTTCTCCG
GCCGCTTGGGTGGAGAGGCTATTCGGCTATGACTGGGCACAACAGACAATCGGCTGCTCTGATGCCGCCG
TGTTCCGGCTGTCAGCGCAGGGGCGCCCGGTTCTTTTTGTCAAGACCGACCTGTCCGGTGCCCTGAATGA
ACTGCAAGACGAGGCAGCGCGGCTATCGTGGCTGGCCACGACGGGCGTTCCTTGCGCAGCTGTGCTCGAC
GTTGTCACTGAAGCGGGAAGGGACTGGCTGCTATTGGGCGAAGTGCCGGGGCAGGATCTCCTGTCATCTC
ACCTTGCTCCTGCCGAGAAAGTATCCATCATGGCTGATGCAATGCGGCGGCTGCATACGCTTGATCCGGC
TACCTGCCCATTCGACCACCAAGCGAAACATCGCATCGAGCGAGCACGTACTCGGATGGAAGCCGGTCTT
GTCGATCAGGATGATCTGGACGAAGAGCATCAGGGGCTCGCGCCAGCCGAACTGTTCGCCAGGCTCAAGG
CGAGCATGCCCGACGGCGAGGATCTCGTCGTGACCCATGGCGATGCCTGCTTGCCGAATATCATGGTGGA
AAATGGCCGCTTTTCTGGATTCATCGACTGTGGCCGGCTGGGTGTGGCGGACCGCTATCAGGACATAGCG
TTGGCTACCCGTGATATTGCTGAAGAGCTTGGCGGCGAATGGGCTGACCGCTTCCTCGTGCTTTACGGTA
TCGCCGCTCCCGATTCGCAGCGCATCGCCTTCTATCGCCTTCTTGACGAGTTCTTCTGAGCGGGACTCTG
GGGTTCGAAATGACCGACCAAGCGACGCCCAACCTGCCATCACGAGATTTCGATTCCACCGCCGCCTTCT
ATGAAAGGTTGGGCTTCGGAATCGTTTTCCGGGACGCCGGCTGGATGATCCTCCAGCGCGGGGATCTCAT
GCTGGAGTTCTTCGCCCACCCTAGGGGGAGGCTAACTGAAACACGGAAGGAGACAATACCGGAAGGAACC
CGCGCTATGACGGCAATAAAAAGACAGAATAAAACGCACGGTGTTGGGTCGTTTGTTCATAAACGCGGGG
TTCGGTCCCAGGGCTGGCACTCTGTCGATACCCCACCGAGACCCCATTGGGGCCAATACGCCCGCGTTTC
TTCCTTTTCCCCACCCCACCCCCCAAGTTCGGGTGAAGGCCCAGGGCTCGCAGCCAACGTCGGGGCGGCA
GGCCCTGCCATAGCCTCAGGTTACTCATATATACTTTAGATTGATTTAAAACTTCATTTTTAATTTAAAA
GGATCTAGGTGAAGATCCTTTTTGATAATCTCATGACCAAAATCCCTTAACGTGAGTTTTCGTTCCACTG
AGCGTCAGACCCCGTAGAAAAGAT
