>Addgene plasmid #103836 | pEGFP-LacI-NLS-VP16 | depositor partial sequence | sequence record 196765 | EGFP
ATGGTGAGCAAGGGCGAGGAGCTGTTCACCGGGGTGGTGCCCATCCTGGTCGAGCTGGACGGCGACGTAA
ACGGCCACAAGTTCAGCGTGTCCGGCGAGGGCGAGGGCGATGCCACCTACGGCAAGCTGACCCTGAAGTT
CATCTGCACCACCGGCAAGCTGCCCGTGCCCTGGCCCACCCTCGTGACCACCCTGACCTACGGCGTGCAG
TGCTTCAGCCGCTACCCCGACCACATGAAGCAGCACGACTTCTTCAAGTCCGCCATGCCCGAAGGCTACG
TCCAGGAGCGCACCATCTTCTTCAAGGACGACGGCAACTACAAGACCCGCGCCGAGGTGAAGTTCGAGGG
CGACACCCTGGTGAACCGCATCGAGCTGAAGGGCATCGACTTCAAGGAGGACGGCAACATCCTGGGGCAC
AAGCTGGAGTACAACTACAACAGCCACAACGTCTATATCATGGCCGACAAGCAGAAGAACGGCATCAAGG
TGAACTTCAAGATCCGCCACAACATCGAGGACGGCAGCGTGCAGCTCGCCGACCACTACCAGCAGAACAC
CCCCATCGGCGACGGCCCCGTGCTGCTGCCCGACAACCACTACCTGAGCACCCAGTCCGCCCTGAGCAAA
GACCCCAACGAGAAGCGCGATCACATGGTCCTGCTGGAGTTCGTGACCGCCGCCGGGATCACTCTCGGCA
TGGACGAGCTGTACAAG
