>Addgene plasmid #103836 | pEGFP-LacI-NLS-VP16 | depositor partial sequence | sequence record 201640 | partial backbone - insert - partial backbone
ACCGGGTTGGACTCAAGACGATAGTTACCGGATAAGGCGCAGCGGTCGGGCTGAACGGGGGGTTCGTGCA
CACAGCCCAGCTTGGAGCGAACGACCTACACCGAACTGAGATACCTACAGCGTGAGCTATGAGAAAGCGC
CACGCTTCCCGAAGGGAGAAAGGCGGACAGGTATCCGGTAAGCGGCAGGGTCGGAACAGGAGAGCGCACG
AGGGAGCTTCCAGGGGGAAACGCCTGGTATCTTTATAGTCCTGTCGGGTTTCGCCACCTCTGACTTGAGC
GTCGATTTTTGTGATGCTCGTCAGGGGGGCGGAGCCTATGGAAAAACGCCAGCAACGCGGCCTTTTTACG
GTTCCTGGCCTTTTGCTGGCCTTTTGCTCACATGTTCTTTCCTGCGTTATCCCCTGATTCTGTGGATAAC
CGTATTACCGCCATGCATTAGTTATTACTGTGGAATGTGTGTCAGTTAGGGTGTGGAAAGTCCCCAGGCT
CCCCAGCAGGCAGAAGTATGCAAAGCATGCATCTCAATTAGTCAGCAACCAGGTGTGGAAAGTCCCCAGG
CTCCCCAGCAGGCAGAAGTATGCAAAGCATGCATCTCAATTAGTCAGCAACCATAGTCCCGCCCCTAACT
CCGCCCATCCCGCCCCTAACTCCGCCCAGTTCCGCCCATTCTCCGCCCCATGGCTGACTAATTTTTTTTA
TTTATGCAGAGGCCGAGGCCGCCTCGGCCTCTGAGCTATTCCAGAAGTAGTGAGGAGGCTTTTTTGGAGG
CCTAGGCTTTTGCAAAAAGCTAGCGCTACCGGGGCCGCTCTAGCGCTACCGGTCGCCACCATGGTGAGCA
AGGGCGAGGAGCTGTTCACCGGGGTGGTGCCCATCCTGGTCGAGCTGGACGGCGACGTAAACGGCCACAA
GTTCAGCGTGTCCGGCGAGGGCGAGGGCGATGCCACCTACGGCAAGCTGACCCTGAAGTTCATCTGCACC
ACCGGCAAGCTGCCCGTGCCCTGGCCCACCCTCGTGACCACCCTGACCTACGGCGTGCAGTGCTTCAGCC
GCTACCCCGACCACATGAAGCAGCACGACTTCTTCAAGTCCGCCATGCCCGAAGGCTACGTCCAGGAGCG
CACCATCTTCTTCAAGGACGACGGCAACTACAAGACCCGCGCCGAGGTGAAGTTCGAGGGCGACACCCTG
GTGAACCGCATCGAGCTGAAGGGCATCGACTTCAAGGAGGACGGCAACATCCTGGGGCACAAGCTGGAGT
ACAACTACAACAGCCACAACGTCTATATCATGGCCGACAAGCAGAAGAACGGCATCAAGGTGAACTTCAA
GATCCGCCACAACATCGAGGACGGCAGCGTGCAGCTCGCCGACCACTACCAGCAGAACACCCCCATCGGC
GACGGCCCCGTGCTGCTGCCCGACAACCACTACCTGAGCACCCAGTCCGCCCTGAGCAAAGACCCCAACG
AGAAGCGCGATCACATGGTCCTGCTGGAGTTCGTGACCGCCGCCGGGATCACTCTCGGCATGGACGAGCT
GTACAAGTCCGGACTCAGATCCATGGTGAAACCAGTAACGTTATACGATGTCGCAGAGTATGCCGGTGTC
TCTTATCAGACCGTTTCCCGCGTGGTGAACCAGGCCAGCCACGTTTCTGCGAAAACGCGGGAAAAAGTGG
AAGCGGCGATGGCGGAGCTGAATTACATTCCCAACCGCGTGGCACAACAACTGGCGGGCAAACAGTCGTT
GCTGATTGGCGTTGCCACCTCCAGTCTGGCCCTGCACGCGCCGTCGCAAATTGTCGCGGCGATTAAATCT
CGCGCCGATCAACTGGGTGCCAGCGTGGTGGTGTCGATGGTAGAACGAAGCGGCGTCGAAGCCTGTAAAG
CGGCGGTGCACAATCTTCTCGCGCAACGCGTCAGTGGGCTGATCATTAACTATCCGCTGGATGACCAGGA
TGCCATTGCTGTGGAAGCTGCCTGCACTAATGTTCCGGCGTTATTTCTTGATGTCTCTGACCAGACACCC
ATCAACAGTATTATTTTCTCCCATGAAGACGGTACGCGACTGGGCGTGGAGCATCTGGTCGCATTGGGTC
ACCAGCAAATCGCGCTGTTAGCGGGCCCATTAAGTTCTGTCTCGGCGCGTCTGCGTCTGGCTGGCTGGCA
TAAATATCTCACTCGCAATCAAATTCAGCCGATAGCGGAACGGGAAGGCGACTGGAGTGCCATGTCCGGT
TTTCAACAAACCATGCAAATGCTGAATGAGGGCATCGTTCCCACTGCGATGCTGGTTGCCAACGATCAGA
TGGCGCTGGGCGCAATGCGCGCCATTACCGAGTCCGGGCTGCGCGTTGGTGCGGATATCTCGGTAGTGGG
ATACGACGATACCGAAGACAGCTCATGTTATATCCCGCCGTTAACCACCATCAAACAGGATTTTCGCCTG
CTGGGGCAAACCAGCGTGGACCGCTTGCTGCAACTCTCTCAGGGCCAGGCGGTGAAGGGCAATCAGCTGT
TGCCCGTCTCACTGGTGAAAAGAAAAACCACCCTGGCGCCCAATACGCAAACCGCCTCTCCCCGCGCGTT
GGCCGATTCATTAATGCAGCTGGCACGACAGGTTTCCCGAAGCAGCCTGAGGGGGCGTCGACTGGGTACC
CCTCCTAAGAAGAAGAGGAAGGTTGCCCCCACCATGGATAAAAAGAAGAGAAAGGCCCCCCCGACCGATG
TCAGCCTGGGGGACGAGCTCCACTTAGACGGCGAGGACGTGGCGATGGCGCATGCCGACGCGCTAGACGA
TTTCGATCTGGACATGTTGGGGGACGGGGATTCCCCGGGTCCGGGATTTACCCCCCACGACTCCGCCCCC
TACGGCGCTCTGGATATGGCCGACTTCGAGTTTGAGCAGATGTTTACCGATGCCCCTCTAGACGGGGGGA
TCCACCGGATCTAGATAACTGATCATAATCAGCCATACCACATTTGTAGAGGTTTTACTTGCTTTAAAAA
ACCTCCCACACCTCCCCCTGAACCTGAAACATAAAATGAATGCAATTGTTGTTGTTAACTTGTTTATTGC
AGCTTATAATGGTTACAAATAAAGCAATAGCATCACAAATTTCACAAATAAAGCATTTTTTTCACTGCAT
TCTAGTTGTGGTTTGTCCAAACTCATCAATGTATCTTAAGGCGTAAATTGTAAGCGTTAATATTTTGTTA
AAATTCGCGTTAAATTTTTGTTAAATCAGCTCATTTTTTAACCAATAGGCCGAAATCGGCAAAATCCCTT
ATAAATCAAAAGAATAGACCGAGATAGGGT
[37 nt withheld, positions 3321-3357]
AAAGAACGTGGACTCCAACGTCAAAGG
[49 nt withheld, positions 3385-3433]
TAATCAAGTTTTTTGGGGTCGAGGTGCCGT
[61 nt withheld, positions 3464-3524]
G
[124 nt withheld, positions 3526-3649]
CAGGTGGCACTTTT
